Addgene plasmid #229579: pAAV-AscI-CAG-NES-StayGold-P2A-mCherry
Purpose: Expresses NES-StayGold and mCherry in mammalian cells
Depositing lab: Kiryl Piatkevich. Depositing organization: Westlake University. Publication: Bright and stable monomeric green fluorescent protein derived from StayGold. Zhang H, Lesnov GD, Subach OM, Zhang W, Kuzmicheva TP, Vlaskina AV, Samygina VR, Chen L, Ye X, Nikolaeva AY, Gabdulkhakov A, Papadaki S, Qin W, Borshchevskiy V, Perfilov MM, Gavrikov AS, Drobizhev M, Mishin AS, Piatkevich KD, Subach FV. Nat Methods. 2024 Apr;21(4):657-665. doi: 10.1038/s41592-024-02203-y. Epub 2024 Feb 26. PubMed 38409224.
Backbone
  Vector backbone: pAAV
  Vector type: Mammalian Expression, AAV
Growth in bacteria
  Bacterial resistance: Ampicillin, 100 μg/mL
  Growth temperature: 37°C
  Growth strain: NEB Stable
  Copy number: High Copy
Gene/Insert
  Gene/Insert name: StayGold
  Species: Synthetic
  Cloning method: Ligation Independent Cloning
Terms and licenses: Academic/Nonprofit Terms; Industry Terms: Not Available to Industry
How to cite: pAAV-AscI-CAG-NES-StayGold-P2A-mCherry was a gift from Kiryl Piatkevich (Addgene plasmid # 229579 ; http://n2t.net/addgene:229579 ; RRID:Addgene_229579)
