[The description below was written by a language model from this plasmid's Addgene catalogue record and pLannotate feature annotations shown in this document.]
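Description:
pAAV-AscI-CAG-NES-StayGold-P2A-mCherry is a 6.2 kb AAV transfer plasmid that also works as a direct mammalian expression vector. It is maintained in E. coli through a high-copy ColE1/pUC-type origin and selected with ampicillin via the β-lactamase gene. An f1 phage origin is also present in the backbone. The expression cassette lies between AAV2 inverted terminal repeats, the cis elements needed for replication and packaging of the cassette into recombinant AAV particles. The ITRs are annotated only as fragments, particularly on the downstream side. This is a common result for these repetitive, structured regions in assembled sequence reads, so it does not by itself establish their integrity.

Expression is driven by a CAG-type promoter, annotated as a CMV enhancer fragment, the chicken β-actin promoter and chimeric β-actin/β-globin intron sequences. The short "HBB" hit reflects the rabbit β-globin portion of this element. According to the name and catalogue entry, the open reading frame encodes the green fluorescent protein StayGold (a synthetic insert) fused to a nuclear export signal, followed by a P2A self-cleaving peptide and mCherry. The annotation tool recognised only mCherry. The unannotated stretch between the promoter and mCherry presumably holds NES-StayGold-P2A. The P2A peptide lets one transcript yield two separate proteins: cytoplasmically localised StayGold and free mCherry, which serves as a co-expressed red reference. A WPRE enhances transcript stability and expression, and an SV40 polyadenylation signal terminates the message.

The stated purpose is co-expression of NES-StayGold and mCherry in mammalian cells. This arrangement suits comparing green fluorescence brightness or photostability against an internal red standard, though the record does not specify an application.
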