Features (pLannotate 1.2.2; 18 found; start..end, strand, type, name):
    182..770     -  rep_origin     ori: high-copy-number ColE1/pMB1/pBR322/pUC origin of replication
    941..1801    -  CDS            AmpR: β-lactamase; bla; confers resistance to ampicillin, carbenicillin, and related antibiotics
   1802..1906    -  promoter       AmpR promoter: bla
   1959..2387    -  rep_origin     f1 ori (sequence partly withheld): f1 bacteriophage origin of replication; arrow indicates direction of (+) strand synthesis
   2392..2461    -  CDS            lacZα (fragment): LacZα fragment of β-galactosidase; lacZ fragment
   2456..2588    -  repeat_region  AAV2 ITR (fragment): inverted terminal repeat of adeno-associated virus serotype 2 inverted
   2675..2923    +  enhancer       CMV enhancer (fragment): human cytomegalovirus immediate early enhancer
   2925..3176    +  promoter       chicken β-actin promoter: contains a 21-bp deletion relative to the standard chicken β-actin promoter
   3177..3312    +  intron         hybrid intron (fragment): hybrid between chicken β-actin (CBA) and minute virus of mice (MMV) introns (Gray et al., 2011)
   3401..3531    +  intron         chimeric intron (fragment): chimera between introns from chicken β-actin and rabbit β-globin
   3529..3591    +  CDS            HBB (fragment): HBB_LEPEU - Experimental evidence at protein level: Swiss-Prot protein existence level 1. Involved in oxygen transport from the lung to the various peripheral tissues. From Lepus europaeus (European hare).
   4413..5120    +  CDS            mCherry: mCherry is a basic (constitutively fluorescent) red fluorescent protein published in 2004, derived from Discosoma sp.. It is reported to be a very rapidly-maturing monomer with low acid sensitivity.
   5136..5724    +  misc_feature   WPRE: woodchuck hepatitis virus posttranscriptional regulatory element
   5767..5888    -  polyA_signal   SV40 poly(A) signal: SV40 polyadenylation signal
   5911..5979    -  CDS            large T antigen (fragment): large T antigen from SV40 (simian virus 40)
   6085..6112    -  repeat_region  AAV2 ITR (fragment): inverted terminal repeat of adeno-associated virus serotype 2 inverted
   6140..6167    -  repeat_region  AAV2 ITR (fragment): inverted terminal repeat of adeno-associated virus serotype 2 inverted
   6165..6221    -  CDS            lacI (fragment): lac repressor; lacI; The lac repressor binds to the lac operator to inhibit transcription in E. coli. This inhibition can be relieved by adding lactose or isopropyl-β-D-thiogalactopyranoside (IPTG).
>Addgene plasmid #229579 | pAAV-AscI-CAG-NES-StayGold-P2A-mCherry | addgene full sequence | sequence record 478978 | Addgene NGS Result
CTTCCGCTTCCTCGCTCACTGACTCGCTGCGCTCGGTCGTTCGGCTGCGGCGAGCGGTATCAGCTCACTC
AAAGGCGGTAATACGGTTATCCACAGAATCAGGGGATAACGCAGGAAAGAACATGTGAGCAAAAGGCCAG
CAAAAGGCCAGGAACCGTAAAAAGGCCGCGTTGCTGGCGTTTTTCCATAGGCTCCGCCCCCCTGACGAGC
ATCACAAAAATCGACGCTCAAGTCAGAGGTGGCGAAACCCGACAGGACTATAAAGATACCAGGCGTTTCC
CCCTGGAAGCTCCCTCGTGCGCTCTCCTGTTCCGACCCTGCCGCTTACCGGATACCTGTCCGCCTTTCTC
CCTTCGGGAAGCGTGGCGCTTTCTCATAGCTCACGCTGTAGGTATCTCAGTTCGGTGTAGGTCGTTCGCT
CCAAGCTGGGCTGTGTGCACGAACCCCCCGTTCAGCCCGACCGCTGCGCCTTATCCGGTAACTATCGTCT
TGAGTCCAACCCGGTAAGACACGACTTATCGCCACTGGCAGCAGCCACTGGTAACAGGATTAGCAGAGCG
AGGTATGTAGGCGGTGCTACAGAGTTCTTGAAGTGGTGGCCTAACTACGGCTACACTAGAAGAACAGTAT
TTGGTATCTGCGCTCTGCTGAAGCCAGTTACCTTCGGAAAAAGAGTTGGTAGCTCTTGATCCGGCAAACA
AACCACCGCTGGTAGCGGTGGTTTTTTTGTTTGCAAGCAGCAGATTACGCGCAGAAAAAAAGGATCTCAA
GAAGATCCTTTGATCTTTTCTACGGGGTCTGACGCTCAGTGGAACGAAAACTCACGTTAAGGGATTTTGG
TCATGAGATTATCAAAAAGGATCTTCACCTAGATCCTTTTAAATTAAAAATGAAGTTTTAAATCAATCTA
AAGTATATATGAGTAAACTTGGTCTGACAGTTACCAATGCTTAATCAGTGAGGCACCTATCTCAGCGATC
TGTCTATTTCGTTCATCCATAGTTGCCTGACTCCCCGTCGTGTAGATAACTACGATACGGGAGGGCTTAC
CATCTGGCCCCAGTGCTGCAATGATACCGCGAGACCCACGCTCACCGGCTCCAGATTTATCAGCAATAAA
CCAGCCAGCCGGAAGGGCCGAGCGCAGAAGTGGTCCTGCAACTTTATCCGCCTCCATCCAGTCTATTAAT
TGTTGCCGGGAAGCTAGAGTAAGTAGTTCGCCAGTTAATAGTTTGCGCAACGTTGTTGCCATTGCTACAG
GCATCGTGGTGTCACGCTCGTCGTTTGGTATGGCTTCATTCAGCTCCGGTTCCCAACGATCAAGGCGAGT
TACATGATCCCCCATGTTGTGCAAAAAAGCGGTTAGCTCCTTCGGTCCTCCGATCGTTGTCAGAAGTAAG
TTGGCCGCAGTGTTATCACTCATGGTTATGGCAGCACTGCATAATTCTCTTACTGTCATGCCATCCGTAA
GATGCTTTTCTGTGACTGGTGAGTACTCAACCAAGTCATTCTGAGAATAGTGTATGCGGCGACCGAGTTG
CTCTTGCCCGGCGTCAATACGGGATAATACCGCGCCACATAGCAGAACTTTAAAAGTGCTCATCATTGGA
AAACGTTCTTCGGGGCGAAAACTCTCAAGGATCTTACCGCTGTTGAGATCCAGTTCGATGTAACCCACTC
GTGCACCCAACTGATCTTCAGCATCTTTTACTTTCACCAGCGTTTCTGGGTGAGCAAAAACAGGAAGGCA
AAATGCCGCAAAAAAGGGAATAAGGGCGACACGGAAATGTTGAATACTCATACTCTTCCTTTTTCAATAT
TATTGAAGCATTTATCAGGGTTATTGTCTCATGAGCGGATACATATTTGAATGTATTTAGAAAAATAAAC
AAATAGGGGTTCCGCGCACATTTCCCCGAAAAGTGCCACCTAAATTGTAAGCGTTAATATTTTGTTAAAA
TTCGCGTTAAATTTTTGTTAAATCAGCTCATTTTTTAACCAATAGGCCGAAATCGGCAAAATCCCTTATA
AATCAAAAGAATAGACCGAGATAGGGT
[37 nt withheld, positions 2058-2094]
AAAGAACGTGGACTCCAACGTCAAAGG
[49 nt withheld, positions 2122-2170]
T
[91 nt withheld, positions 2172-2262]
G
[124 nt withheld, positions 2264-2387]
CCCATTCGCCATTCAGGCTGCGCAACTGTTGGGAAGGGCGATCGGTGCGGGCCTCTTCGCTATTACGCCA
GCTGCGCGCTCGCTCGCTCACTGAGGCCGCCCGGGCAAAGCCCGGGCGTCGGGCGACCTTTGGTCGCCCG
GCCTCAGTGAGCGAGCGAGCGCGCAGAGAGGGAGTGGCCAACTCCATCACTAGGGGTTCCTTGTAGTTAA
TGATTAACCCGCCATGCTACTTATCTACGTAGCCATGCTCTAGGAAGTCGTAGGTTAATTAAGGCGCGCC
GCCTAGGCCATTGACGTCAATAATGACGTATGTTCCCATAGTAACGCCAATAGGGACTTTCCATTGACGT
CAATGGGTGGAGTATTTACGGTAAACTGCCCACTTGGCAGTACATCAAGTGTATCATATGCCAAGTACGC
CCCCTATTGACGTCAATGACGGTAAATGGCCCGCCTGGCATTATGCCCAGTACATGACCTTATGGGACTT
TCCTACTTGGCAGTACATCTACGTATTAGTCATCGCTATTACCATGGTCGAGGTGAGCCCCACGTTCTGC
TTCACTCTCCCCATCTCCCCCCCCTCCCCACCCCCAATTTTGTATTTATTTATTTTTTAATTATTTTGTG
CAGCGATGGGGGCGGGGGGGGGGGGGGGGGGGGGGGCGGGGCGGGGCGAGGCGGAGAGGTGCGGCGGCAG
CCAATCAGAGCGGCGCGCTCCGAAAGTTTCCTTTTATGGCGAGGCGGCGGCGGCGGCGGCCCTATAAAAA
GCGAAGCGCGCGGCGGGCGGGAGTCGCTGCGCGCTGCCTTCGCCCCGTGCCCCGCTCCGCCGCCGCCTCG
CGCCGCCCGCCCCGGCTCTGACTGACCGCGTTACTCCCACAGGTGAGCGGGCGGGACGGCCCTTCTCCTC
CGGGCTGTAATTAGCGCTTGGTTTAATGACGGCTTGTTTCTTTTCTGTGGCTGCGTGAAAGCCTTGAGGG
GCTCCGGGAGGGCCCTTTGTGCGGGGGGAGCGGCTCGGGGCTGTCCGCGGGGGGACGGCTGCCTTCGGGG
GGGACGGGGCAGGGCGGGGTTCGGCTTCTGGCGTGTGACCGGCGGCTCTAGAGCCTCTGCTAACCATGTT
CATGCCTTCTTCTTTTTCCTACAGCTCCTGGGCAACGTGCTGGTTATTGTGCTGTCTCATCATTTTGGCA
AAGAATTGGATCCGACACCATGCTTCAACTTCCTCCTCTTGAACGTCTTACTCTTTCGAGATCTATGGCT
AGTACACCATTTAAATTTCAACTTAAAGGAACCATCAATGGCAAATCGTTTACCGTTGAAGGCGAAGGTG
AAGGAAATTCACATGAAGGTTCTCATAAAGGAAAATATGTTTGTACAAGTGGAAAACTACCGATGTCATG
GGCAGCACTTGGAACATCCTTTGGTTATGGAATGAAATATTATACCAAATATCCTAGTGGACTGAAGAAC
TGGTTTCATGAAGTAATGCCTGAAGGCTTTACCTACGATCGTCATATTCAATATAAAGGCGATGGGAGTA
TCCATGCAAAACACCAACACTTTATGAAAAATGGGACTTATCACAACATTGTTGAATTTACTGGTCAGGA
TTTTAAAGAAAATAGTCCAGTCTTAACTGGAGATATGAATGTCTCATTACCGAATGAAGTTCAACATATA
CCCAGAGATGATGGAGTAGAATGCCCAGTGACCTTGCTTTATCCTTTATTATCGGATAAATCAAAATGCG
TTGAGGCTCACCAAAATACAATCTGCAAGCCTCTTCATAATCAACCAGCACCTGATGTCCCATATCACTG
GATTCGTAAACAATACACACAAAGCAAAGATGATACCGAGGAACGTGATCATATTTGTCAATCAGAGACT
CTCGAAGCACACTTAGAATTCCGACCGGTTCACGTGGGAAGTGGGGCTACAAACTTCTCACTGCTGAAAC
AGGCCGGGGATGTGGAGGAAAACCCAGGACCACACGTGACTAGTGGTGGTTCTGGTTCTGGTACCATGGT
GAGCAAGGGCGAGGAGGATAACATGGCCATCATCAAGGAGTTCATGCGCTTCAAGGTGCACATGGAGGGC
TCCGTGAACGGCCACGAGTTCGAGATCGAGGGCGAGGGCGAGGGCCGCCCCTACGAGGGCACCCAGACCG
CCAAGCTGAAGGTGACCAAGGGTGGCCCCCTGCCCTTCGCCTGGGACATCCTGTCCCCTCAGTTCATGTA
CGGCTCCAAGGCCTACGTGAAGCACCCCGCCGACATCCCCGACTACTTGAAGCTGTCCTTCCCCGAGGGC
TTCAAGTGGGAGCGCGTGATGAACTTCGAGGACGGCGGCGTGGTGACCGTGACCCAGGACTCCTCCCTGC
AGGACGGCGAGTTCATCTACAAGGTGAAGCTGCGCGGCACCAACTTCCCCTCCGACGGCCCCGTAATGCA
GAAGAAGACCATGGGCTGGGAGGCCTCCTCCGAGCGGATGTACCCCGAGGACGGCGCCCTGAAGGGCGAG
ATCAAGCAGAGGCTGAAGCTGAAGGACGGCGGCCACTACGACGCTGAGGTCAAGACCACCTACAAGGCCA
AGAAGCCCGTGCAGCTGCCCGGCGCCTACAACGTCAACATCAAGTTGGACATCACCTCCCACAACGAGGA
CTACACCATCGTGGAACAGTACGAACGCGCCGAGGGCCGCCACTCCACCGGCGGCATGGACGAGCTGTAT
AAGTAAAAGCTTATCGATAATCAACCTCTGGATTACAAAATTTGTGAAAGATTGACTGGTATTCTTAACT
ATGTTGCTCCTTTTACGCTATGTGGATACGCTGCTTTAATGCCTTTGTATCATGCTATTGCTTCCCGTAT
GGCTTTCATTTTCTCCTCCTTGTATAAATCCTGGTTGCTGTCTCTTTATGAGGAGTTGTGGCCCGTTGTC
AGGCAACGTGGCGTGGTGTGCACTGTGTTTGCTGACGCAACCCCCACTGGTTGGGGCATTGCCACCACCT
GTCAGCTCCTTTCCGGGACTTTCGCTTTCCCCCTCCCTATTGCCACGGCGGAACTCATCGCCGCCTGCCT
TGCCCGCTGCTGGACAGGGGCTCGGCTGTTGGGCACTGACAATTCCGTGGTGTTGTCGGGGAAATCATCG
TCCTTTCCTTGGCTGCTCGCCTGTGTTGCCACCTGGATTCTGCGCGGGACGTCCTTCTGCTACGTCCCTT
CGGCCCTCAATCCAGCGGACCTTCCTTCCCGCGGCCTGCTGCCGGCTCTGCGGCCTCTTCCGCGTCTTCG
CCTTCGCCCTCAGACGAGTCGGATCTCCCTTTGGGCCGCCTCCCCGCATCGATACCGTCGACCCGGGCGG
CCGCTTCGAGCAGACATGATAAGATACATTGATGAGTTTGGACAAACCACAACTAGAATGCAGTGAAAAA
AATGCTTTATTTGTGAAATTTGTGATGCTATTGCTTTATTTGTAACCATTATAAGCTGCAATAAACAAGT
TAACAACAACAATTGCATTCATTTTATGTTTCAGGTTCAGGGGGAGATGTGGGAGGTTTTTTAAAGCAAG
TAAAACCTCTACAAATGTGGTAAAATCGATAAGGATCTTCCTAGAGCATGGCTACGTAGATAAGTAGCAT
GGCGGGTTAATCATTAACTACAAGGAACCCCTAGTGATGGAGTTGGCCACTCCCTCTCTGCGCGCTCGCT
CGCTCACTGAGGCCGGGCGACCACGCCCGGGCTTTGCCCGGGCGGCCTCAGTGAGCGAGCGAGCGCGCAG
CTGCATTAATGAATCGGCCAACGCGCGGGGAGAGGCGGTTTGCGTATTGGGCGCT
